Addgene plasmid #69573: pCAG-C-CreintG
Purpose: One half component of the optimized Cre recombinase dependent on GFP (CRE-DOG OPT) for expression in mammalian cells
Depositing lab: Connie Cepko. Depositing organization: Harvard Medical School. Publication: Cell type-specific manipulation with GFP-dependent Cre recombinase. Tang JC, Rudolph S, Dhande OS, Abraira VE, Choi S, Lapan SW, Drew IR, Drokhlyansky E, Huberman AD, Regehr WG, Cepko CL. Nat Neurosci. 2015 Sep;18(9):1334-41. doi: 10.1038/nn.4081. Epub 2015 Aug 10. PubMed 26258682.
Backbone
  Vector backbone: pCAG-GFP
  Backbone size w/o insert (bp): 4823
  Total vector size (bp): 6278
  Vector type: Mammalian Expression, Synthetic Biology
Growth in bacteria
  Bacterial resistance: Ampicillin, 100 μg/mL
  Growth temperature: 37°C
  Growth strain: DH5alpha
  Copy number: High Copy
Gene/Insert
  Gene/Insert name: kozak consensus - C-CreintG
  Species: Synthetic
  Insert size (bp): 1449
  Promoter: CAG
  Cloning method: Restriction Enzyme; 5′ cloning site AgeI (not destroyed); 3′ cloning site NotI (not destroyed)
  Sequencing primers: 5′ GGACTTCCTTTGTCCCAAATCTG; 3′ TAGCCAGAAGTCAGATGCTC
Resource information
  A portion of this plasmid was derived from a plasmid made by: GBP2 obtained from Heinrich Leonardt and Ulrich Rothbauer at Ludwig Maximilians University Munich
Terms and licenses: Academic/Nonprofit Terms; Industry Terms: Not Available to Industry
How to cite: pCAG-C-CreintG was a gift from Connie Cepko (Addgene plasmid # 69573 ; http://n2t.net/addgene:69573 ; RRID:Addgene_69573)
