[The description below was written by a language model from this plasmid's Addgene catalogue record and pLannotate feature annotations shown in this document.]
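Description:
pCAG-C-CreintG is a 6,278 bp mammalian expression plasmid built on the pCAG-GFP backbone. It encodes one of the two halves of CRE-DOG OPT, the optimized Cre recombinase dependent on GFP. It is maintained in E. coli through a high-copy ColE1/pUC-type origin and selected with ampicillin via the bla (AmpR) gene under its own promoter. The backbone also retains an SV40 origin with a fragment of the SV40 promoter, an SV40 poly(A) signal, and remnants of lac promoter/operator sequence. None of these contributes to the payload.

The synthetic insert of about 1.45 kb sits between preserved AgeI and NotI sites and begins with a Kozak consensus. It is driven by the CAG promoter, annotated here as the CMV immediate-early enhancer, the chicken β-actin promoter and a chimeric β-actin/β-globin intron, which gives strong, broadly active transcription. A rabbit β-globin poly(A) signal terminates the transcript. Within the open reading frame, the annotation finds a fragment of the yeast VMA1 intein region immediately followed by a large fragment of phage P1 Cre, consistent with a C-terminal split-Cre piece joined to an intein segment. The roughly 400 bp upstream of the VMA1 fragment is unannotated. The record notes that part of the plasmid derives from GBP2, a GFP-binding protein, and this may account for that region, though the feature table does not confirm it.

In the CRE-DOG scheme, split Cre components fused to GFP-binding domains use GFP as a scaffold to reconstitute recombinase activity. The plasmid therefore needs its complementary N-terminal partner construct, which is not described in this record. The pair is used for loxP-based manipulation restricted to GFP-expressing cells, for example in transgenic GFP reporter lines.
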