Features (pLannotate 1.2.2; 20 found; start..end, strand, type, name):
      4..383     +  enhancer       CMV enhancer: human cytomegalovirus immediate early enhancer
    386..661     +  promoter       chicken β-actin promoter: No description available
    662..1670    +  intron         chimeric intron: chimera between introns from chicken β-actin and rabbit β-globin
   1668..1724    +  CDS            HBB (fragment): HBB_LEPEU - Experimental evidence at protein level: Swiss-Prot protein existence level 1. Involved in oxygen transport from the lung to the various peripheral tissues. From Lepus europaeus (European hare).
   1719..1755    +  misc_feature   MCS (fragment): multiple cloning site
   2164..2361    +  CDS            VMA1 (fragment): VATA_YEAST - Also known as CLS8, TFP1. Experimental evidence at protein level: Swiss-Prot protein existence level 1. PI-SceI is an endonuclease that can cleave at a site present in a VMA1 allele that lacks the derived endonuclease segment of the open reading frame; cleavage at this site only occurs during meiosis and initiates 'homing', a genetic event that converts a VMA1 allele lacking VDE into one that contains it. From Saccharomyces cerevisiae (strain ATCC 204508 / S288c) (Baker's yeast).
   2362..3213    +  CDS            cre (fragment): RECR_BPP1 - Experimental evidence at protein level: Swiss-Prot protein existence level 1. Catalyzes site-specific recombination between two 34-base- pair LOXP sites. Its role is to maintain the phage genome as a monomeric unit-copy plasmid in the lysogenic state. From Escherichia phage P1 (Bacteriophage P1).
   3225..3296    +  CDS            HBB (fragment): HBB_PONPY - Experimental evidence at transcript level: Swiss-Prot protein existence level 2. Involved in oxygen transport from the lung to the various peripheral tissues. From Pongo pygmaeus (Bornean orangutan).
   3367..3422    +  polyA_signal   β-globin poly(A) signal: rabbit β-globin polyadenylation signal (Gil and Proudfoot, 1987)
   3805..3821    -  protein_bind   lac operator: The lac repressor binds to the lac operator to inhibit transcription in E. coli. This inhibition can be relieved by adding lactose or isopropyl-β-D-thiogalactopyranoside (IPTG). lac repressor encoded by lacI
   3829..3859    -  promoter       lac promoter: promoter for the E. coli lac operon
   3874..3895    -  protein_bind   CAP binding site: CAP binding activates transcription in the presence of cAMP. E. coli catabolite activator protein
   3908..3947    -  CDS            lacI (fragment): lac repressor; lacI; The lac repressor binds to the lac operator to inhibit transcription in E. coli. This inhibition can be relieved by adding lactose or isopropyl-β-D-thiogalactopyranoside (IPTG).
   3954..3976    +  promoter       SV40 promoter (fragment): SV40 enhancer and early promoter
   4000..4135    +  rep_origin     SV40 ori: SV40 origin of replication
   4155..4289    +  polyA_signal   SV40 poly(A) signal: SV40 polyadenylation signal
   4291..4345    -  CDS            lacI (fragment): lac repressor; lacI; The lac repressor binds to the lac operator to inhibit transcription in E. coli. This inhibition can be relieved by adding lactose or isopropyl-β-D-thiogalactopyranoside (IPTG).
   4528..5116    -  rep_origin     ori: high-copy-number ColE1/pMB1/pBR322/pUC origin of replication
   5287..6147    -  CDS            AmpR: β-lactamase; bla; confers resistance to ampicillin, carbenicillin, and related antibiotics
   6148..6252    -  promoter       AmpR promoter: bla
>Addgene plasmid #69573 | pCAG-C-CreintG | depositor full sequence | sequence record 129736 | pCAG-C-CreintG sequence 6278 bps
GTCGACATTGATTATTGACTAGTTATTAATAGTAATCAATTACGGGGTCATTAGTTCATAGCCCATATAT
GGAGTTCCGCGTTACATAACTTACGGTAAATGGCCCGCCTGGCTGACCGCCCAACGACCCCCGCCCATTG
ACGTCAATAATGACGTATGTTCCCATAGTAACGCCAATAGGGACTTTCCATTGACGTCAATGGGTGGACT
ATTTACGGTAAACTGCCCACTTGGCAGTACATCAAGTGTATCATATGCCAAGTACGCCCCCTATTGACGT
CAATGACGGTAAATGGCCCGCCTGGCATTATGCCCAGTACATGACCTTATGGGACTTTCCTACTTGGCAG
TACATCTACGTATTAGTCATCGCTATTACCATGGGTCGAGGTGAGCCCCACGTTCTGCTTCACTCTCCCC
ATCTCCCCCCCCTCCCCACCCCCAATTTTGTATTTATTTATTTTTTAATTATTTTGTGCAGCGATGGGGG
CGGGGGGGGGGGGGGCGCGCGCCAGGCGGGGCGGGGCGGGGCGAGGGGCGGGGCGGGGCGAGGCGGAGAG
GTGCGGCGGCAGCCAATCAGAGCGGCGCGCTCCGAAAGTTTCCTTTTATGGCGAGGCGGCGGCGGCGGCG
GCCCTATAAAAAGCGAAGCGCGCGGCGGGCGGGAGTCGCTGCGTTGCCTTCGCCCCGTGCCCCGCTCCGC
GCCGCCTCGCGCCGCCCGCCCCGGCTCTGACTGACCGCGTTACTCCCACAGGTGAGCGGGCGGGACGGCC
CTTCTCCTCCGGGCTGTAATTAGCGCTTGGTTTAATGACGGCTCGTTTCTTTTCTGTGGCTGCGTGAAAG
CCTTAAAGGGCTCCGGGAGGGCCCTTTGTGCGGGGGGGAGCGGCTCGGGGGGTGCGTGCGTGTGTGTGTG
CGTGGGGAGCGCCGCGTGCGGCCCGCGCTGCCCGGCGGCTGTGAGCGCTGCGGGCGCGGCGCGGGGCTTT
GTGCGCTCCGCGTGTGCGCGAGGGGAGCGCGGCCGGGGGCGGTGCCCCGCGGTGCGGGGGGGCTGCGAGG
GGAACAAAGGCTGCGTGCGGGGTGTGTGCGTGGGGGGGTGAGCAGGGGGTGTGGGCGCGGCGGTCGGGCT
GTAACCCCCCCCTGCACCCCCCTCCCCGAGTTGCTGAGCACGGCCCGGCTTCGGGTGCGGGGCTCCGTGC
GGGGCGTGGCGCGGGGCTCGCCGTGCCGGGCGGGGGGTGGCGGCAGGTGGGGGTGCCGGGCGGGGCGGGG
CCGCCTCGGGCCGGGGAGGGCTCGGGGGAGGGGCGCGGCGGCCCCGGAGCGCCGGCGGCTGTCGAGGCGC
GGCGAGCCGCAGCCATTGCCTTTTATGGTAATCGTGCGAGAGGGCGCAGGGACTTCCTTTGTCCCAAATC
TGGCGGAGCCGAAATCTGGGAGGCGCCGCCGCACCCCCTCTAGCGGGCGCGGGCGAAGCGGTGCGGCGCC
GGCAGGAAGGAAATGGGCGGGGAGGGCCTTCGTGCGTCGCCGCGCCGCCGTCCCCTTCTCCATCTCCAGC
CTCGGGGCTGCCGCAGGGGGACGGCTGCCTTCGGGGGGGACGGGGCAGGGCGGGGTTCGGCTTCTGGCGT
GTGACCGGCGGCTCTAGAGCCTCTGCTAACCATGTTCATGCCTTCTTCTTTTTCCTACAGCTCCTGGGCA
ACGTGCTGGTTATTGTGCTGTCTCATCATTTTGGCAAAGAATTCTGCAGTCGACGGTACCGCGGGCCCGG
GATCCACCGGTGCCACCNNNNNNNNNNNNNNNNNNNNNNNNNNNNNNNNNNNNNNNNNNNNNNNNNNNNN
NNNNNNNNNNNNNNNNNNNNNNNNNNNNNNNNNNNNNNNNNNNNNNNNNNNNNNNNNNNNNNNNNNNNNN
NNNNNNNNNNNNNNNNNNNNNNNNNNNNNNNNNNNNNNNNNNNNNNNNNNNNNNNNNNNNNNNNNNNNNN
NNNNNNNNNNNNNNNNNNNNNNNNNNNNNNNNNNNNNNNNNNNNNNNNNNNNNNNNNNNNNNNNNNNNNN
NNNNNNNNNNNNNNNNNNNNNNNNNNNNNNNNNNNNNNNNNNNNNNNNNNNNNNNNNNNNNNNNNNNNNN
NNNNNNNNNNNNNNNNNNNNNNNNNNNNNNNNNNNNNNNNNNNNNNNNNNNNNNNNNGCTAGCGTCCTGC
TGAATGTCCTGAGCAAGTGCGCCGGTTCCAAAAAGTTCCGACCAGCTCCTGCTGCTGCTTTTGCTCGCGA
GTGCCGCGGATTCTACTTCGAGCTGCAGGAGCTCAAGGAGGACGACTACTACGGAATCACCCTGTCCGAC
GATTCCGACCACCAATTTCTGCTGGCCAACCAGGTGGTGGTCCATAATTGTAACAGGAAATGGTTCCCTG
CTGAACCTGAGGATGTGAGGGACTACCTCCTGTACCTGCAAGCCAGAGGCCTGGCTGTGAAGACCATCCA
ACAGCACCTGGGCCAGCTCAACATGCTGCACAGGAGATCTGGCCTGCCTCGCCCTTCTGACTCCAATGCT
GTGTCCCTGGTGATGAGGAGAATCAGAAAGGAGAATGTGGATGCTGGGGAGAGAGCCAAGCAGGCCCTGG
CCTTTGAACGCACTGACTTTGACCAAGTCAGATCCCTGATGGAGAACTCTGACAGATGCCAGGACATCAG
GAACCTGGCCTTCCTGGGCATTGCCTACAACACCCTGCTGCGCATTGCCGAAATTGCCAGAATCAGAGTG
AAGGACATCTCCCGCACCGATGGTGGGAGAATGCTGATCCACATTGGCAGGACCAAGACCCTGGTGTCCA
CAGCTGGTGTGGAGAAGGCCCTGTCCCTGGGGGTTACCAAGCTGGTGGAGAGATGGATCTCTGTGTCTGG
TGTGGCTGATGACCCCAACAACTACCTGTTCTGCCGGGTCAGAAAGAATGGTGTGGCTGCCCCTTCTGCC
ACCTCCCAACTGTCCACCCGGGCCCTGGAAGGGATCTTTGAGGCCACCCACCGCCTGATCTATGGTGCCA
AGGATGACTCTGGGCAGAGATACCTGGCCTGGTCTGGCCACTCTGCCAGAGTGGGTGCTGCCAGGGACAT
GGCCAGGGCTGGTGTGTCCATCCCTGAAATCATGCAGGCTGGTGGCTGGACCAATGTGAACATAGTGATG
AACTACATCAGAAACCTGGACTCTGAGACTGGGGCCATGGTGAGGCTGCTCGAGGATGGGGACTGAGCGG
CCGCACTCCTCAGGTGCAGGCTGCCTATCAGAAGGTGGTGGCTGGTGTGGCCAATGCCCTGGCTCACAAA
TACCACTGAGATCTTTTTCCCTCTGCCAAAAATTATGGGGACATCATGAAGCCCCTTGAGCATCTGACTT
CTGGCTAATAAAGGAAATTTATTTTCATTGCAATAGTGTGTTGGAATTTTTTGTGTCTCTCACTCGGAAG
GACATATGGGAGGGCAAATCATTTAAAACATCAGAATGAGTATTTGGTTTAGAGTTTGGCAACATATGCC
ATATGCTGGCTGCCATGAACAAAGGTGGCTATAAAGAGGTCATCAGTATATGAAACAGCCCCCTGCTGTC
CATTCCTTATTCCATAGAAAAGCCTTGACTTGAGGTTAGATTTTTTTTATATTTTGTTTTGTGTTATTTT
TTTCTTTAACATCCCTAAAATTTTCCTTACATGTTTTACTAGCCAGATTTTTCCTCCTCTCCTGACTACT
CCCAGTCATAGCTGTCCCTCTTCTCTTATGAAGATCCCTCGACCTGCAGCCCAAGCTTGGCGTAATCATG
GTCATAGCTGTTTCCTGTGTGAAATTGTTATCCGCTCACAATTCCACACAACATACGAGCCGGAAGCATA
AAGTGTAAAGCCTGGGGTGCCTAATGAGTGAGCTAACTCACATTAATTGCGTTGCGCTCACTGCCCGCTT
TCCAGTCGGGAAACCTGTCGTGCCAGCGGATCCGCATCTCAATTAGTCAGCAACCATAGTCCCGCCCCTA
ACTCCGCCCATCCCGCCCCTAACTCCGCCCAGTTCCGCCCATTCTCCGCCCCATGGCTGACTAATTTTTT
TTATTTATGCAGAGGCCGAGGCCGCCTCGGCCTCTGAGCTATTCCAGAAGTAGTGAGGAGGCTTTTTTGG
AGGCCTAGGCTTTTGCAAAAAGCTAACTTGTTTATTGCAGCTTATAATGGTTACAAATAAAGCAATAGCA
TCACAAATTTCACAAATAAAGCATTTTTTTCACTGCATTCTAGTTGTGGTTTGTCCAAACTCATCAATGT
ATCTTATCATGTCTGGATCCGCTGCATTAATGAATCGGCCAACGCGCGGGGAGAGGCGGTTTGCGTATTG
GGCGCTCTTCCGCTTCCTCGCTCACTGACTCGCTGCGCTCGGTCGTTCGGCTGCGGCGAGCGGTATCAGC
TCACTCAAAGGCGGTAATACGGTTATCCACAGAATCAGGGGATAACGCAGGAAAGAACATGTGAGCAAAA
GGCCAGCAAAAGGCCAGGAACCGTAAAAAGGCCGCGTTGCTGGCGTTTTTCCATAGGCTCCGCCCCCCTG
ACGAGCATCACAAAAATCGACGCTCAAGTCAGAGGTGGCGAAACCCGACAGGACTATAAAGATACCAGGC
GTTTCCCCCTGGAAGCTCCCTCGTGCGCTCTCCTGTTCCGACCCTGCCGCTTACCGGATACCTGTCCGCC
TTTCTCCCTTCGGGAAGCGTGGCGCTTTCTCAATGCTCACGCTGTAGGTATCTCAGTTCGGTGTAGGTCG
TTCGCTCCAAGCTGGGCTGTGTGCACGAACCCCCCGTTCAGCCCGACCGCTGCGCCTTATCCGGTAACTA
TCGTCTTGAGTCCAACCCGGTAAGACACGACTTATCGCCACTGGCAGCAGCCACTGGTAACAGGATTAGC
AGAGCGAGGTATGTAGGCGGTGCTACAGAGTTCTTGAAGTGGTGGCCTAACTACGGCTACACTAGAAGGA
CAGTATTTGGTATCTGCGCTCTGCTGAAGCCAGTTACCTTCGGAAAAAGAGTTGGTAGCTCTTGATCCGG
CAAACAAACCACCGCTGGTAGCGGTGGTTTTTTTGTTTGCAAGCAGCAGATTACGCGCAGAAAAAAAGGA
TCTCAAGAAGATCCTTTGATCTTTTCTACGGGGTCTGACGCTCAGTGGAACGAAAACTCACGTTAAGGGA
TTTTGGTCATGAGATTATCAAAAAGGATCTTCACCTAGATCCTTTTAAATTAAAAATGAAGTTTTAAATC
AATCTAAAGTATATATGAGTAAACTTGGTCTGACAGTTACCAATGCTTAATCAGTGAGGCACCTATCTCA
GCGATCTGTCTATTTCGTTCATCCATAGTTGCCTGACTCCCCGTCGTGTAGATAACTACGATACGGGAGG
GCTTACCATCTGGCCCCAGTGCTGCAATGATACCGCGAGACCCACGCTCACCGGCTCCAGATTTATCAGC
AATAAACCAGCCAGCCGGAAGGGCCGAGCGCAGAAGTGGTCCTGCAACTTTATCCGCCTCCATCCAGTCT
ATTAATTGTTGCCGGGAAGCTAGAGTAAGTAGTTCGCCAGTTAATAGTTTGCGCAACGTTGTTGCCATTG
CTACAGGCATCGTGGTGTCACGCTCGTCGTTTGGTATGGCTTCATTCAGCTCCGGTTCCCAACGATCAAG
GCGAGTTACATGATCCCCCATGTTGTGCAAAAAAGCGGTTAGCTCCTTCGGTCCTCCGATCGTTGTCAGA
AGTAAGTTGGCCGCAGTGTTATCACTCATGGTTATGGCAGCACTGCATAATTCTCTTACTGTCATGCCAT
CCGTAAGATGCTTTTCTGTGACTGGTGAGTACTCAACCAAGTCATTCTGAGAATAGTGTATGCGGCGACC
GAGTTGCTCTTGCCCGGCGTCAATACGGGATAATACCGCGCCACATAGCAGAACTTTAAAAGTGCTCATC
ATTGGAAAACGTTCTTCGGGGCGAAAACTCTCAAGGATCTTACCGCTGTTGAGATCCAGTTCGATGTAAC
CCACTCGTGCACCCAACTGATCTTCAGCATCTTTTACTTTCACCAGCGTTTCTGGGTGAGCAAAAACAGG
AAGGCAAAATGCCGCAAAAAAGGGAATAAGGGCGACACGGAAATGTTGAATACTCATACTCTTCCTTTTT
CAATATTATTGAAGCATTTATCAGGGTTATTGTCTCATGAGCGGATACATATTTGAATGTATTTAGAAAA
ATAAACAAATAGGGGTTCCGCGCACATTTCCCCGAAAAGTGCCACCTG
