>Addgene plasmid #69573 | pCAG-C-CreintG | addgene partial sequence | sequence record 127749 | rb_glob_PA_term-R 5'-CCCATATGTCCTTCCGAGTG-3'
ATTCCAACACACTATTGCAATGAAAATAAATTTCCTTTATTAGCCAGAAGTCAGATGCTCAAGGGGCTTC
ATGATGTCCCCATAATTTTTGGCAGAGGGAAAAAGATCTCAGTGGTATTTGTGAGCCAGGGCATTGGCCA
CACCAGCCACCACCTTCTGATAGGCAGCCTGCACCTGAGGAGTGCGGCCGCTCAGTCCCCATCCTCGAGC
AGCCTCACCATGGCCCCAGTCTCAGAGTCCAGGTTTCTGATGTAGTTCATCACAATGTTCACATTGGTCC
AGCCACCAGCCTGCATGATTTCAGGGATGGACACACCAGCCCTGGCCATGTCCCTGGCAGCACCCACTCT
GGCAGAGTGGCCAGACCAGGCCAGGTATCTCTGCCCAGAGTCATCCTTGGCACCATAGATCAGGCGGTGG
GTGGCCTCAAAGATCCCTTCCAGGGCCCGGGTGGACAGTTGGGAGGTGGCAGAAGGGGCAGCCACACCAT
TCTTTCTGACCCGGCAGAACAGGTAGTTGTTGGGGTCATCAGCCACACCAGACACAGAGATCCATCTCTC
CACCAGCTTGGTAACCCCCAGGGACAGGGCCTTCTCCACACCAGCTGTGGACACCAGGGTCTTGGTCCTG
CCAATGTGGATCAGCATTCTCCCACCATCGGTGCGGGAGATGTCCTTCACTCTGATTCTGGCAATTTCGG
CAATGCGCAGCAGGGTGTTGTAGGCAATGCCCAGGAAGGCCAGGTTCCTGATGTCCTGGCATCTGTCAGA
GTTCTCCATCAGGGATCTGACTTGGTCAAAGTCAGTGCGTTCAAAGGCCAGGGCCTGCTTGGCTCTCTCC
CCAGCATCCACATTCTCCTTTCTGATTCTCCTCATCACCAGGGACACAGCATTGGAGTCAGAAGG
