>Addgene plasmid #69573 | pCAG-C-CreintG | addgene partial sequence | sequence record 129737 | pLEXmLIC-Fwd 5'-TAGAGCCTCTGCTAACCATGTTCATGCC-3'
GCTCCTGGGCAACGTGCTGGTTATTGTGCTGTCTCATCATTTTGGCAAAGAATTCTGCAGTCGACGGTAC
CGCGGGCCCGGGATCCACCGGTGCCACCNNNNNNNNNNNNNNNNNNNNNNNNNNNNNNNNNNNNNNNNNN
NNNNNNNNNNNNNNNNNNNNNNNNNNNNNNNNNNNNNNNNNNNNNNNNNNNNNNNNNNNNNNNNNNNNNN
NNNNNNNNNNNNNNNNNNNNNNNNNNNNNNNNNNNNNNNNNNNNNNNNNNNNNNNNNNNNNNNNNNNNNN
NNNNNNNNNNNNNNNNNNNNNNNNNNNNNNNNNNNNNNNNNNNNNNNNNNNNNNNNNNNNNNNNNNNNNN
NNNNNNNNNNNNNNNNNNNNNNNNNNNNNNNNNNNNNNNNNNNNNNNNNNNNNNNNNNNNNNNNNNNNNN
NNNNNNNNNNNNNNNNNNNNNNNNNNNNNNNNNNNNNNNNNNNNNNNNNNNNNNNNNNNNNNNNNNNNGC
TAGCGTCCTGCTGAATGTCCTGAGCAAGTGCGCCGGTTCCAAAAAGTTCCGACCAGCTCCTGCTGCTGCT
TTTGCTCGCGAGTGCCGCGGATTCTACTTCGAGCTGCAGGAGCTCAAGGAGGACGACTACTACGGAATCA
CCCTGTCCGACGATTCCGACCACCAATTTCTGCTGGCCAACCAGGTGGTGGTCCATAATTGTAACAGGAA
ATGGTTCCCTGCTGAACCTGAGGATGTGAGGGACTACCTCCTGTACCTGCAAGCCAGAGGCCTGGCTGTG
AAGACCATCCAACAGCACCTGGGCCAGCTCAACATGCTGCACAGGAGATCTGGCCTGCCTCGCCCTTCTG
ACTCCAATGCTGTGTCCCTGGTGATGAGGAGAATCAGAAAGGAGAATGTGGATGCTGGG
